Addgene plasmid #199581: pX552-EF1a-DIO-mcherry(with gRNA scaffold)
Purpose: Expresses mCherry in a Cre-dependent manner
Depositing lab: Bryan Copits. Depositing organization: Washington University in Saint Louis. Publication: Cell-Specific Single Viral Vector CRISPR/Cas9 Editing and Genetically Encoded Tool Delivery in the Central and Peripheral Nervous Systems. Moffa JC, Bland IN, Tooley JR, Kalyanaraman V, Heitmeier M, Creed MC, Copits BA. eNeuro. 2024 Jul 5;11(7):ENEURO.0438-23.2024. doi: 10.1523/ENEURO.0438-23.2024. Print 2024 Jul. PubMed 38871457.
Backbone
  Vector backbone: pX552
  Backbone size w/o insert (bp): 5383
  Total vector size (bp): 6093
  Vector type: Mammalian Expression, AAV, Cre/Lox, CRISPR
Growth in bacteria
  Bacterial resistance: Ampicillin, 100 μg/mL
  Growth temperature: 37°C
  Growth strain: NEB Stable
  Copy number: High Copy
Gene/Insert
  Gene/Insert name: mCherry
  Species: Synthetic
  Insert size (bp): 707
  Promoter: EF1a intron A and U6
  Cloning method: Restriction Enzyme; 5′ cloning site PsPOM1 (destroyed during cloning); 3′ cloning site EcoR1 (not destroyed)
  Sequencing primers: 5′ gcacttgatgtaattctcc; 3′ GGCAACTTCCAGGGCCAGG
Terms and licenses: Academic/Nonprofit Terms; Industry Terms: Not Available to Industry
Depositor comments: pX552 was a gift from Feng Zhang (Addgene plasmid # 60958 ; http://n2t.net/addgene:60958 ; RRID:Addgene_60958) pAAV-Ef1a-DIO-mCherrry was a gift from Bryan Roth (Addgene 50462).
How to cite: pX552-EF1a-DIO-mcherry(with gRNA scaffold) was a gift from Bryan Copits (Addgene plasmid # 199581 ; http://n2t.net/addgene:199581 ; RRID:Addgene_199581)
