[The description below was written by a language model from this plasmid's Addgene catalogue record and pLannotate feature annotations shown in this document.]
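Description:
pX552-EF1a-DIO-mcherry(with gRNA scaffold) is a 6.1 kb AAV transfer plasmid built on the pX552 backbone. It combines a guide RNA expression unit with a Cre-dependent red fluorescent reporter in a single viral genome. It is propagated in E. coli as a high-copy plasmid through a ColE1/pUC-type origin with ampicillin selection (AmpR under its own bla promoter), and it also carries an f1 phage origin. AAV2 inverted terminal repeats flank the payload and allow it to be packaged into recombinant AAV. One ITR is annotated in full, while the other appears only as short fragments in the feature table, which may reflect the difficulty of sequencing and annotating these repeats rather than a true truncation.

Two expression units sit between the ITRs. A human U6 RNA polymerase III promoter is followed by the Streptococcus pyogenes Cas9 gRNA scaffold. No spacer is annotated or described, so the construct appears to serve as an empty-guide recipient or control, although the record does not say so explicitly. Downstream, the EF-1α promoter (with intron A) drives a DIO/FLEx cassette in which the mCherry coding sequence lies in the antisense orientation between oppositely oriented lox2272 and loxP pairs, followed by an hGH polyadenylation signal. In cells expressing Cre, recombination between the incompatible lox pairs inverts mCherry into the sense orientation and locks it there, so fluorescence is restricted to Cre-positive cells. Several short annotated fragments (SV40 small t, β-globin intron, bom, rop) are probably incidental matches or cloning remnants. The associated work concerns cell-type-specific, single-vector CRISPR/Cas9 editing and tool delivery in the central and peripheral nervous systems.
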