Features (pLannotate 1.2.2; 24 found; start..end, strand, type, name):
      1..241     +  promoter       U6 promoter: RNA polymerase III promoter for human U6 snRNA
    268..343     +  misc_RNA       gRNA scaffold: guide RNA scaffold for the Streptococcus pyogenes CRISPR/Cas9 system
    386..452     +  CDS            small t antigen (fragment): SV40 (simian virus 40) small t antigen
    459..1637    +  promoter       EF-1α promoter: strong constitutive promoter for human elongation factor EF-1α
   1644..1661    +  misc_feature   MCS (fragment): pUC18/19 multiple cloning site
   1668..1701    +  protein_bind   lox2272: Cre-mediated recombination occurs in the 8-bp core sequence (GGATACTT). lox2272 sites are compatible with each other, but incompatible with loxP or loxN sites (Lee and Saito, 1988). Cre recombinase
   1702..1751    -  intron         β-globin intron (fragment): internally truncated intron from human β-globin
   1752..1785    +  protein_bind   loxP: Cre-mediated recombination occurs in the 8-bp core sequence (GCATACAT). Cre recombinase
   1800..2507    -  CDS            mCherry: mCherry is a basic (constitutively fluorescent) red fluorescent protein published in 2004, derived from Discosoma sp.. It is reported to be a very rapidly-maturing monomer with low acid sensitivity.
   2529..2562    -  protein_bind   lox2272: Cre-mediated recombination occurs in the 8-bp core sequence (GGATACTT). lox2272 sites are compatible with each other, but incompatible with loxP or loxN sites (Lee and Saito, 1988). Cre recombinase
   2563..2612    -  intron         β-globin intron (fragment): internally truncated intron from human β-globin
   2613..2646    -  protein_bind   loxP: Cre-mediated recombination occurs in the 8-bp core sequence (GCATACAT). Cre recombinase
   2647..2674    +  misc_feature   MCS (fragment): pBluescript multiple cloning site
   2696..3172    +  polyA_signal   hGH poly(A) signal: human growth hormone polyadenylation signal
   3212..3352    +  repeat_region  AAV2 ITR: inverted terminal repeat of adeno-associated virus serotype 2 inverted
   3357..3408    -  misc_feature   bom (fragment): basis of mobility region from pBR322
   3427..3882    +  rep_origin     f1 ori (sequence partly withheld): f1 bacteriophage origin of replication; arrow indicates direction of (+) strand synthesis
   3883..3932    -  misc_feature   bom (fragment): basis of mobility region from pBR322
   4034..4069    -  CDS            rop (fragment): Rop protein, which maintains plasmids at low copy number; rop
   4164..4268    +  promoter       AmpR promoter: bla
   4269..5129    +  CDS            AmpR: β-lactamase; bla; confers resistance to ampicillin, carbenicillin, and related antibiotics
   5300..5888    +  rep_origin     ori: high-copy-number ColE1/pMB1/pBR322/pUC origin of replication
   5961..5988    +  repeat_region  AAV2 ITR (fragment): inverted terminal repeat of adeno-associated virus serotype 2 inverted
   6017..6044    +  repeat_region  AAV2 ITR (fragment): inverted terminal repeat of adeno-associated virus serotype 2 inverted
>Addgene plasmid #199581 | pX552-EF1a-DIO-mcherry(with gRNA scaffold) | addgene full sequence | sequence record 394120 | Addgene NGS Result
GAGGGCCTATTTCCCATGATTCCTTCATATTTGCATATACGATACAAGGCTGTTAGAGAGATAATTGGAA
TTAATTTGACTGTAAACACAAAGATATTAGTACAAAATACGTGACGTAGAAAGTAATAATTTCTTGGGTA
GTTTGCAGTTTTAAAATTATGTTTTAAAATGGACTATCATATGCTTACCGTAACTTGAAAGTATTTCGAT
TTCTTGGCTTTATATATCTTGTGGAAAGGACGAAACACCGGAAGAGCGAGCTCTTCTGTTTTAGAGCTAG
AAATAGCAAGTTAAAATAAGGCTAGTCCGTTATCAACTTGAAAAAGTGGCACCGAGTCGGTGCTTTTTTT
CTAGACTGCAGAGGGCCATCGATAGCTTTGCAAAGATGGATAAAGTTTTAAACAGAGAGGAATCTTTGCA
GCTAATGGACCTTCTAGGTCTTGAAAGGAGTGGGAATTGGCTCCGGTGCCCGTCAGTGGGCAGAGCGCAC
ATCGCCCACAGTCCCCGAGAAGTTGGGGGGAGGGGTCGGCAATTGAACCGGTGCCTAGAGAAGGTGGCGC
GGGGTAAACTGGGAAAGTGATGTCGTGTACTGGCTCCGCCTTTTTCCCGAGGGTGGGGGAGAACCGTATA
TAAGTGCAGTAGTCGCCGTGAACGTTCTTTTTCGCAACGGGTTTGCCGCCAGAACACAGGTAAGTGCCGT
GTGTGGTTCCCGCGGGCCTGGCCTCTTTACGGGTTATGGCCCTTGCGTGCCTTGAATTACTTCCACCTGG
CTGCAGTACGTGATTCTTGATCCCGAGCTTCGGGTTGGAAGTGGGTGGGAGAGTTCGAGGCCTTGCGCTT
AAGGAGCCCCTTCGCCTCGTGCTTGAGTTGAGGCCTGGCCTGGGCGCTGGGGCCGCCGCGTGCGAATCTG
GTGGCACCTTCGCGCCTGTCTCGCTGCTTTCGATAAGTCTCTAGCCATTTAAAATTTTTGATGACCTGCT
GCGACGCTTTTTTTCTGGCAAGATAGTCTTGTAAATGCGGGCCAAGATCTGCACACTGGTATTTCGGTTT
TTGGGGCCGCGGGCGGCGACGGGGCCCGTGCGTCCCAGCGCACATGTTCGGCGAGGCGGGGCCTGCGAGC
GCGGCCACCGAGAATCGGACGGGGGTAGTCTCAAGCTGGCCGGCCTGCTCTGGTGCCTGGCCTCGCGCCG
CCGTGTATCGCCCCGCCCTGGGCGGCAAGGCTGGCCCGGTCGGCACCAGTTGCGTGAGCGGAAAGATGGC
CGCTTCCCGGCCCTGCTGCAGGGAGCTCAAAATGGAGGACGCGGCGCTCGGGAGAGCGGGCGGGTGAGTC
ACCCACACAAAGGAAAAGGGCCTTTCCGTCCTCAGCCGTCGCTTCATGTGACTCCACGGAGTACCGGGCG
CCGTCCAGGCACCTCGATTAGTTCTCGAGCTTTTGGAGTACGTCGTCTTTAGGTTGGGGGGAGGGGTTTT
ATGCGATGGAGTTTCCCCACACTGAGTGGGTGGAGACTGAAGTTAGGCCAGCTTGGCACTTGATGTAATT
CTCCTTGGAATTTGCCCTTTTTGAGTTTGGATCTTGGTTCATTCTCAAGCCTCAGACAGTGGTTCAAAGT
TTTTTTCTTCCATTTCAGGTGTCGTGAGGAATTGGATCCTCTAGAGTCGACTCCGGAATAACTTCGTATA
GGATACTTTATACGAAGTTATGCAGAATGGTAGCTGGATTGTAGCTGCTATTAGCAATATGAAACCTCTT
AATAACTTCGTATAGCATACATTATACGAAGTTATGGCGCGCCTTATTACTTGTACAGCTCGTCCATGCC
GCCGGTGGAGTGGCGGCCCTCGGCGCGTTCGTACTGTTCCACGATGGTGTAGTCCTCGTTGTGGGAGGTG
ATGTCCAACTTGATGTTGACGTTGTAGGCGCCGGGCAGCTGCACGGGCTTCTTGGCCTTGTAGGTGGTCT
TGACCTCAGCGTCGTAGTGGCCGCCGTCCTTCAGCTTCAGCCTCTGCTTGATCTCGCCCTTCAGGGCGCC
GTCCTCGGGGTACATCCGCTCGGAGGAGGCCTCCCAGCCCATGGTCTTCTTCTGCATTACGGGGCCGTCG
GAGGGGAAGTTGGTGCCGCGCAGCTTCACCTTGTAGATGAACTCGCCGTCCTGCAGGGAGGAGTCCTGGG
TCACGGTCACCACGCCGCCGTCCTCGAAGTTCATCACGCGCTCCCACTTGAAGCCCTCGGGGAAGGACAG
CTTCAAGTAGTCGGGGATGTCGGCGGGGTGCTTCACGTAGGCCTTGGAGCCGTACATGAACTGAGGGGAC
AGGATGTCCCAGGCGAAGGGCAGGGGGCCACCCTTGGTCACCTTCAGCTTGGCGGTCTGGGTGCCCTCGT
AGGGGCGGCCCTCGCCCTCGCCCTCGATCTCGAACTCGTGGCCGTTCACGGAGCCCTCCATGTGCACCTT
GAAGCGCATGAACTCCTTGATGATGGCCATGTTATCCTCCTCGCCCTTGCTCACCATTGGCCCGGGGCTA
GCGCTAGCATAACTTCGTATAAAGTATCCTATACGAAGTTATTTGCCTTAACCCAGAAATTATCACTGTT
ATTCTTTAGAATGGTGCAAAGAATAACTTCGTATAATGTATGCTATACGAAGTTATGAATTCGATATCAA
GCTTATCGATACCGAGCGCTGCTCGAGAGATCTACGGGTGGCATCCCTGTGACCCCTCCCCAGTGCCTCT
CCTGGCCCTGGAAGTTGCCACTCCAGTGCCCACCAGCCTTGTCCTAATAAAATTAAGTTGCATCATTTTG
TCTGACTAGGTGTCCTTCTATAATATTATGGGGTGGAGGGGGGTGGTATGGAGCAAGGGGCAAGTTGGGA
AGACAACCTGTAGGGCCTGCGGGGTCTATTGGGAACCAAGCTGGAGTGCAGTGGCACAATCTTGGCTCAC
TGCAATCTCCGCCTCCTGGGTTCAAGCGATTCTCCTGCCTCAGCCTCCCGAGTTGTTGGGATTCCAGGCA
TGCATGACCAGGCTCAGCTAATTTTTGTTTTTTTGGTAGAGACGGGGTTTCACCATATTGGCCAGGCTGG
TCTCCAACTCCTAATCTCAGGTGATCTACCCACCTTGGCCTCCCAAATTGCTGGGATTACAGGCGTGAAC
CACTGCTCCCTTCCCTGTCCTTCTGATTTTGTAGGTAACCACGTGCGGACCGAGCGGCCGCAGGAACCCC
TAGTGATGGAGTTGGCCACTCCCTCTCTGCGCGCTCGCTCGCTCACTGAGGCCGGGCGACCAAAGGTCGC
CCGACGCCCGGGCTTTGCCCGGGCGGCCTCAGTGAGCGAGCGAGCGCGCAGCTGCCTGCAGGGGCGCCTG
ATGCGGTATTTTCTCCTTACGCATCTGTGCGGTATTTCACACCGCATA
[95 nt withheld, positions 3409-3503]
T
[46 nt withheld, positions 3505-3550]
C
[141 nt withheld, positions 3552-3692]
CCTTTGACGTTGGAGTCCACGTTCTTT
[37 nt withheld, positions 3720-3756]
ACTCTATCTCGGGCTATTCTTTTGATTTATAAGGGATTTTGCCGATTTCGGTCTATTGGTTAAAAAATGA
GCTGATTTAACAAAAATTTAACGCGAATTTTAACAAAATATTAACGTTTACAATTTTATGGTGCACTCTC
AGTACAATCTGCTCTGATGCCGCATAGTTAAGCCAGCCCCGACACCCGCCAACACCCGCTGACGCGCCCT
GACGGGCTTGTCTGCTCCCGGCATCCGCTTACAGACAAGCTGTGACCGTCTCCGGGAGCTGCATGTGTCA
GAGGTTTTCACCGTCATCACCGAAACGCGCGAGACGAAAGGGCCTCGTGATACGCCTATTTTTATAGGTT
AATGTCATGATAATAATGGTTTCTTAGACGTCAGGTGGCACTTTTCGGGGAAATGTGCGCGGAACCCCTA
TTTGTTTATTTTTCTAAATACATTCAAATATGTATCCGCTCATGAGACAATAACCCTGATAAATGCTTCA
ATAATATTGAAAAAGGAAGAGTATGAGTATTCAACATTTCCGTGTCGCCCTTATTCCCTTTTTTGCGGCA
TTTTGCCTTCCTGTTTTTGCTCACCCAGAAACGCTGGTGAAAGTAAAAGATGCTGAAGATCAGTTGGGTG
CACGAGTGGGTTACATCGAACTGGATCTCAACAGCGGTAAGATCCTTGAGAGTTTTCGCCCCGAAGAACG
TTTTCCAATGATGAGCACTTTTAAAGTTCTGCTATGTGGCGCGGTATTATCCCGTATTGACGCCGGGCAA
GAGCAACTCGGTCGCCGCATACACTATTCTCAGAATGACTTGGTTGAGTACTCACCAGTCACAGAAAAGC
ATCTTACGGATGGCATGACAGTAAGAGAATTATGCAGTGCTGCCATAACCATGAGTGATAACACTGCGGC
CAACTTACTTCTGACAACGATCGGAGGACCGAAGGAGCTAACCGCTTTTTTGCACAACATGGGGGATCAT
GTAACTCGCCTTGATCGTTGGGAACCGGAGCTGAATGAAGCCATACCAAACGACGAGCGTGACACCACGA
TGCCTGTAGCAATGGCAACAACGTTGCGCAAACTATTAACTGGCGAACTACTTACTCTAGCTTCCCGGCA
ACAATTAATAGACTGGATGGAGGCGGATAAAGTTGCAGGACCACTTCTGCGCTCGGCCCTTCCGGCTGGC
TGGTTTATTGCTGATAAATCTGGAGCCGGTGAGCGTGGGTCTCGCGGTATCATTGCAGCACTGGGGCCAG
ATGGTAAGCCCTCCCGTATCGTAGTTATCTACACGACGGGGAGTCAGGCAACTATGGATGAACGAAATAG
ACAGATCGCTGAGATAGGTGCCTCACTGATTAAGCATTGGTAACTGTCAGACCAAGTTTACTCATATATA
CTTTAGATTGATTTAAAACTTCATTTTTAATTTAAAAGGATCTAGGTGAAGATCCTTTTTGATAATCTCA
TGACCAAAATCCCTTAACGTGAGTTTTCGTTCCACTGAGCGTCAGACCCCGTAGAAAAGATCAAAGGATC
TTCTTGAGATCCTTTTTTTCTGCGCGTAATCTGCTGCTTGCAAACAAAAAAACCACCGCTACCAGCGGTG
GTTTGTTTGCCGGATCAAGAGCTACCAACTCTTTTTCCGAAGGTAACTGGCTTCAGCAGAGCGCAGATAC
CAAATACTGTTCTTCTAGTGTAGCCGTAGTTAGGCCACCACTTCAAGAACTCTGTAGCACCGCCTACATA
CCTCGCTCTGCTAATCCTGTTACCAGTGGCTGCTGCCAGTGGCGATAAGTCGTGTCTTACCGGGTTGGAC
TCAAGACGATAGTTACCGGATAAGGCGCAGCGGTCGGGCTGAACGGGGGGTTCGTGCACACAGCCCAGCT
TGGAGCGAACGACCTACACCGAACTGAGATACCTACAGCGTGAGCTATGAGAAAGCGCCACGCTTCCCGA
AGGGAGAAAGGCGGACAGGTATCCGGTAAGCGGCAGGGTCGGAACAGGAGAGCGCACGAGGGAGCTTCCA
GGGGGAAACGCCTGGTATCTTTATAGTCCTGTCGGGTTTCGCCACCTCTGACTTGAGCGTCGATTTTTGT
GATGCTCGTCAGGGGGGCGGAGCCTATGGAAAAACGCCAGCAACGCGGCCTTTTTACGGTTCCTGGCCTT
TTGCTGGCCTTTTGCTCACATGTCCTGCAGGCAGCTGCGCGCTCGCTCGCTCACTGAGGCCGCCCGGGCG
TCGGGCGACCTTTGGTCGCCCGGCCTCAGTGAGCGAGCGAGCGCGCAGAGAGGGAGTGGCCAACTCCATC
ACTAGGGGTTCCTGCGGCCGCACGCGT
